Addgene plasmid #182285: pCAGGS_cAMPFIRE-H
Purpose: Mammalian expression of the cAMP sensor cAMPFIRE-H under a CAG promotor w/ WPRE translation enhancer.
Depositing lab: Haining Zhong. Depositing organization: Oregon Health & Science University. Publication: Sensitive genetically encoded sensors for population and subcellular imaging of cAMP in vivo. Massengill CI, Bayless-Edwards L, Ceballos CC, Cebul ER, Cahill J, Bharadwaj A, Wilson E, Qin M, Whorton MR, Baconguis I, Ye B, Mao T, Zhong H. Nat Methods. 2022 Nov;19(11):1461-1471. doi: 10.1038/s41592-022-01646-5. Epub 2022 Oct 27. PubMed 36303019.
Backbone
  Vector backbone: pCAGGS
  Backbone size w/o insert (bp): 5922
  Total vector size (bp): 10420
  Vector type: Mammalian Expression
Growth in bacteria
  Bacterial resistance: Ampicillin, 100 μg/mL
  Growth temperature: 37°C
  Growth strain: DH5alpha
  Copy number: High Copy
Gene/Insert
  Gene/Insert name: cAMPFIRE-H (cAMP sensor)
  Species: Synthetic
Terms and licenses: Academic/Nonprofit Terms; Industry Terms: Not Available to Industry
Depositor comments: Please visit https://doi.org/10.1101/2021.08.27.457999 for bioRxiv preprint.
How to cite: pCAGGS_cAMPFIRE-H was a gift from Haining Zhong (Addgene plasmid # 182285 ; http://n2t.net/addgene:182285 ; RRID:Addgene_182285)
