[The description below was written by a language model from this plasmid's Addgene catalogue record and pLannotate feature annotations shown in this document.]
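Description:
pCAGGS_cAMPFIRE-H is a mammalian expression plasmid built on the pCAGGS backbone that drives constitutive expression of the synthetic, genetically encoded cAMP sensor cAMPFIRE-H. It is propagated in E. coli as a high-copy plasmid through a ColE1/pUC-type origin and is selected with ampicillin via the β-lactamase gene and its native promoter. The catalogue lists a total size of 10,420 bp, while the sequenced record behind the feature table is 10,456 nt. An SV40 origin is also annotated, which can support episomal replication in cells that supply SV40 large T antigen. Short lac promoter/operator, lacI and T3 promoter fragments appear to be backbone remnants.

Expression comes from the composite CAG promoter, annotated here as the CMV immediate-early enhancer, the chicken β-actin promoter and a chimeric β-actin/β-globin intron. The annotated open reading frame has three parts: an N-terminal cyan fluorescent protein (matched by the annotation tool to the Aequorea-derived variant W1C), a large fragment of human RAPGEF3 (Epac1, a cAMP-binding exchange factor), and two tandem copies of circularly permuted cp173Venus. This layout is characteristic of an Epac-based FRET sensor, in which cAMP binding changes the Epac conformation and so alters energy transfer between the cyan donor and the yellow acceptors. The record does not detail the specific mutations that define the "H" variant. Downstream of the coding sequence lie a small chimeric intron, a WPRE that enhances post-transcriptional expression, a bGH polyadenylation signal, and the rabbit β-globin polyadenylation region of the backbone.

The construct is intended for transfection-based expression of the sensor in mammalian cells, for imaging of cAMP dynamics.
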