Features (pLannotate 1.2.2; 25 found; start..end, strand, type, name):
      4..383     +  enhancer       CMV enhancer: human cytomegalovirus immediate early enhancer
    385..660     +  promoter       chicken β-actin promoter: No description available
    661..1677    +  intron         chimeric intron: chimera between introns from chicken β-actin and rabbit β-globin
   1778..2491    +  CDS            W1C: W1C is a basic (constitutively fluorescent) cyan fluorescent protein published in 1998, derived from Aequorea victoria.
   2462..4663    +  CDS            RAPGEF3 (fragment): RPGF3_HUMAN - Also known as CGEF1, EPAC, EPAC1. Experimental evidence at protein level: Swiss-Prot protein existence level 1. Guanine nucleotide exchange factor (GEF) for RAP1A and RAP2A small GTPases that is activated by binding cAMP. Through simultaneous binding of PDE3B to RAPGEF3 and PIK3R6 is assembled in a signaling complex in which it activates the PI3K gamma complex and which is involved in angiogenesis. Plays a role in the modulation of the cAMP- induced dynamic control of endothelial barrier function through a pathway that is independent on Rho-mediated signaling. Required for the ac
   4676..5410    +  CDS            cp173Venus: circularly permuted form of the Venus yellow fluorescent protein (Nagai et al., 2004) efficient FRET acceptor for CFP
   5468..6202    +  CDS            cp173Venus: circularly permuted form of the Venus yellow fluorescent protein (Nagai et al., 2004) efficient FRET acceptor for CFP
   6351..6483    +  intron         chimeric intron: chimera between introns from human β-globin and immunoglobulin heavy chain genes
   6492..7080    +  misc_feature   WPRE: woodchuck hepatitis virus posttranscriptional regulatory element
   7084..7100    +  misc_feature   MCS (fragment): pUC18/19 multiple cloning site
   7113..7224    +  polyA_signal   bGH poly(A) signal: bovine growth hormone polyadenylation signal
   7320..7338    -  promoter       T3 promoter: promoter for bacteriophage T3 RNA polymerase
   7397..7471    +  CDS            HBB (fragment): HBB_PONPY - Experimental evidence at transcript level: Swiss-Prot protein existence level 2. Involved in oxygen transport from the lung to the various peripheral tissues. From Pongo pygmaeus (Bornean orangutan).
   7542..7597    +  polyA_signal   β-globin poly(A) signal: rabbit β-globin polyadenylation signal (Gil and Proudfoot, 1987)
   7982..7998    -  protein_bind   lac operator: The lac repressor binds to the lac operator to inhibit transcription in E. coli. This inhibition can be relieved by adding lactose or isopropyl-β-D-thiogalactopyranoside (IPTG). lac repressor encoded by lacI
   8006..8036    -  promoter       lac promoter: promoter for the E. coli lac operon
   8051..8072    -  protein_bind   CAP binding site: CAP binding activates transcription in the presence of cAMP. E. coli catabolite activator protein
   8085..8124    -  CDS            lacI (fragment): lac repressor; lacI; The lac repressor binds to the lac operator to inhibit transcription in E. coli. This inhibition can be relieved by adding lactose or isopropyl-β-D-thiogalactopyranoside (IPTG).
   8131..8153    +  promoter       SV40 promoter (fragment): SV40 enhancer and early promoter
   8177..8312    +  rep_origin     SV40 ori: SV40 origin of replication
   8332..8466    +  polyA_signal   SV40 poly(A) signal: SV40 polyadenylation signal
   8468..8522    -  CDS            lacI (fragment): lac repressor; lacI; The lac repressor binds to the lac operator to inhibit transcription in E. coli. This inhibition can be relieved by adding lactose or isopropyl-β-D-thiogalactopyranoside (IPTG).
   8705..9293    -  rep_origin     ori: high-copy-number ColE1/pMB1/pBR322/pUC origin of replication
   9464..10324   -  CDS            AmpR: β-lactamase; bla; confers resistance to ampicillin, carbenicillin, and related antibiotics
  10325..10429   -  promoter       AmpR promoter: bla
>Addgene plasmid #182285 | pCAGGS_cAMPFIRE-H | addgene full sequence | sequence record 356436 | Addgene NGS Result
GTCGACATTGATTATTGACTAGTTATTAATAGTAATCAATTACGGGGTCATTAGTTCATAGCCCATATAT
GGAGTTCCGCGTTACATAACTTACGGTAAATGGCCCGCCTGGCTGACCGCCCAACGACCCCCGCCCATTG
ACGTCAATAATGACGTATGTTCCCATAGTAACGCCAATAGGGACTTTCCATTGACGTCAATGGGTGGAGT
ATTTACGGTAAACTGCCCACTTGGCAGTACATCAAGTGTATCATATGCCAAGTACGCCCCCTATTGACGT
CAATGACGGTAAATGGCCCGCCTGGCATTATGCCCAGTACATGACCTTATGGGACTTTCCTACTTGGCAG
TACATCTACGTATTAGTCATCGCTATTACCATGGTCGAGGTGAGCCCCACGTTCTGCTTCACTCTCCCCA
TCTCCCCCCCCTCCCCACCCCCAATTTTGTATTTATTTATTTTTTAATTATTTTGTGCAGCGATGGGGGC
GGGGGGGGGGGGGGSGCGCGCCRGGSGGGGGGGGGGGGGGSGGGGGGSGGGGSGGGGSGRGGCGGAGAGG
TGCGGCGGCAGCCAATCAGAGCGGCGCGCTCCGAAAGTTTCCTTTTATGGCGAGGCGGCGGCGGCGGCGG
CCCTATAAAAAGCGAAGCGCGCGGCGGGCGGGAGTCGCTGCGCGCTGCCTTCGCCCCGTGCCCCGCTCCG
CCGCCGCCTCGCGCCGCCCGCCCCGGCTCTGACTGACCGCGTTACTCCCACAGGTGAGCGGGCGGGACGG
CCCTTCTCCTCCGGGCTGTAATTAGCGCTTGGTTTAATGACGGCTTGTTTCTTTTCTGTGGCTGCGTGAA
AGCCTTGAGGGGCTCCGGGAGGGCCCTTTGTGCGGGGGGAGCGGCTCGGGGGGTGCGTGCGTGTGTGTGT
GCGTGGGGAGCGCCGCGTGCGGCTCCGCGCTGCCCGGCGGCTGTGAGCGCTGCGGGCGCGGCGCGGGGCT
TTGTGCGCTCCGCAGTGTGCGCGAGGGGAGCGCGGCCGGGGGCGGTGCCCCGCGGTGCGGGGGGGGCTGC
GAGGGGAACAAAGGCTGCGTGCGGGGTGTGTGCGTGGGGGGGTGAGCAGGGGGTGTGGGCGCGTCGGTCG
GGCTGCAACCCCCCCTGCACCCCCCTCCCCGAGTTGCTGAGCACGGCCCGGCTTCGGGTGCGGGGCTCCG
TACGGGGCGTGGCGCGGGGCTCGCCGTGCCGGGCGGGGGGTGGCGGCAGGTGGGGGTGCCGGGCGGGGCG
GGGCCGCCTCGGGCCGGGGAGGGCTCGGGGGAGGGGCGCGGCGGCCCCCGGAGCGCCGGCGGCTGTCGAG
GCGCGGCGAGCCGCAGCCATTGCCTTTTATGGTAATCGTGCGAGAGGGCGCAGGGACTTCCTTTGTCCCA
AATCTGTGCGGAGCCGAAATCTGGGAGGCGCCGCCGCACCCCCTCTAGCGGGCGCGGGGCGAAGCGGTGC
GGCGCCGGCAGGAAGGAAATGGGCGGGGAGGGCCTTCGTGCGTCGCCGCGCCGCCGTCCCCTTCTCCCTC
TCCAGCCTCGGGGCTGTCCGCGGGGGGACGGCTGCCTTCGGGGGGGACGGGGCAGGGCGGGGTTCGGCTT
CTGGCGTGTGACCGGCGGCTCTAGAGCCTCTGCTAACCATGTTCATGCCTTCTTCTTTTTCCTACAGCTC
CTGGGCAACGTGCTGGTTATTGTGCTGTCTCATCATTTTGGCAAAGAATTCGGTACCGCGGGCCCAGCTT
GCCGCCACCATGGCGGCCGCAATGGTGAGCAAGGGCGAGGAGCTGTTCACCGGGGTGGTGCCCATCCTGG
TCGAGCTGGACGGCGACGTAAACGGCCACAAGTTCAGCGTGTCCGGCGAGGGCGAGGGCGATGCCACCTA
CGGCAAGCTGACCCTGAAGTTCATCTGCACCACCGGCAAGCTGCCCGTGCCCTGGCCCACCCTCGTGACC
ACCCTGTCCTGGGGCGTGCAGTGCTTCGCCCGCTACCCCGACCACATGAAGCAGCACGACTTCTTCAAGT
CCGCCATGCCCGAAGGCTACGTCCAGGAGCGCACCATCTTCTTCAAGGACGACGGCAACTACAAGACCCG
CGCCGAGGTGAAGTTCGAGGGCGACACCCTGGTGAACCGCATCGAGCTGAAGGGCATCGACTTCAAGGAG
GACGGCAACATCCTGGGGCACAAGCTGGAGTACAACTACTTTAGCGACAACGTCTATATCACCGCCGACA
AGCAGAAGAACGGCATCAAGGCCAACTTCAAGATCCGCCACAACATCGAGGACGGCGGCGTGCAGCTCGC
CGACCACTACCAGCAGAACACCCCCATCGGCGACGGCCCCGTGCTGCTGCCCGACAACCACTACCTGAGC
ACCCAGTCCAAGCTGAGCAAAGACCCCAACGAGAAGCGCGATCACATGGTCCTGCTGGAGTTCGTGACCG
CCGCCCGATATCAGCCCGTGGGAACTCATGAGATGGAGGAGGAGTTGGCCGAAGCTGTGGCCCTGCTCTC
CCAGCGGGGGCCTGACGCCCTGCTCACTGTGGCACTTCGAAAGCCCCCAGGTCAGCGCACGGATGAAGAG
CTGGACCTCATCTTTGAGGAGCTGCTGCACATCAAGGCTGTGGCCCACCTCTCCAACTCGGTGAAGCGAG
AATTAGCGGCTGTTCTGCTCTTTGAACCACACAGCAAGGCAGGGACCGTGTTGTTCAGCCAGGGGGACAA
GGGCACTTCGTGGTACATTATCTGGAAGGGATCTGTCAACGTGGTGACCCATGGCAAGGGGCTGGTCACC
ACCCTGCATGAGGGAGATGATTTTGGAGAGCTGGCTCTGGTGAATGATGCACCCCGGGCAGCCACCATCA
TCCTGCGAGAAGACAACTGTCATTTCCTGCGTGTGGACAAGCAGGACTTCAACCGTATCATCAAGGATGT
GGAGGCAAAGACCATGCGGCTGGAAGAACATGGCAAAGTGGTGCTGGTGCTGACAAGAGCCTCTCAGGGC
GCCGGCCCTTCCCGACCCCCAACCCCAGGCAGGAACCGGTATACAGTGATGTCTGGCACCCCAGAGAAGA
TCCTAGAGCTTCTGTTGGAGGCCATGGGACCAGATTCCAGTGCTCATGACCCAACAGAGACATTCCTCAG
CGACTTCCTCCTGACCCACAGGGTCTTCATGCCCAGCGCCCAACTCTGCGCTGCCCTTCTGCACCACTTC
CATGTGGAGCCTGCGGGTGGCAGCGAGCAGGAGCGCAGCACCTACGTCTGCAACAAGAGGCAGCAGATCT
TGCGGCTGGTCAGCCAGTGGGTGGCCCTGTATGGCTCCATGCTCCACACTGACCCTGTGGCCACCAGCTT
CCTCCAGAAACTCTCAGACCTGGTGGGCAGGGACACCCGACTCAGCAACCTGCTGAGGGAGCAGTGGCCA
GAGAGGCGGCGATGCCACAGGTTGGAGAATGGCTGTGGGAATGCATCTCCTCAGATGAAGGCCCGGAACT
TGCCTGTTTGGCTCCCCAACCAGGACGAGCCCCTTCCTGGCAGCAGCTGTGCCATCCAAGTTGGGGATAA
AGTCCCCTATGACATCTGCCGGCCAGACCACTCAGTGTTGACCCTGCAGCTGCCTGTGACAGCCTCCGTG
AGAGAGGTGATGGCAGCGTTGGCCCAGGAGGATGGCTGGACCAAGGGGCAGGTGCTGGTGAAGGTCAATT
CTGCAGGTGATGCCATTGGCCTGCAGCCAGATGCCCGTGGTGTGGCCACATCTCTGGGGCTCAATGAGCG
TCTCTTTGTTGTCAACCCACAGGAAGCGCATGAGCTGATCCCACACCCTGACCAGCTGGGGCCCACTGTG
GGCTCTGCTGAGGGGCTGGACCTGGTGAGTGCCAAGGACCTGGCAGGCCAGCTGACGGACCACGACTGGA
GCCTCTTCAACAGTATCCACCAGGTGGAGCTGATCCACTATGTGCTGGGCCCCCAGCATCTGCGGGATGT
CACCACCGCCAACCTGGAGCGCTTCATGCGCCGCTTCAATGAGCTGCAGTACTGGGTGGCCACCGAGCTG
TGTCTCTGCCCCGTGCCCGGCCCCCGGGCCCAGCTGCTCAGGAAGTTCATTAAGCTGGCGGCCCACCTCA
AGGAGCAGAAGAATCTCAATTCCTTCTTTGCCGTCATGTTTGGCCTCAGCAACTCGGCCATCAGCCGCCT
AGCCCACACCTGGGAGCGGCTGCCCCACAAAGTCCGGAAGCTGTACTCCGCCCTCGAGAGGCTGCTGGAT
CCCTCATGGAACCACCGGGTATACCGACTGGCCCTCGCCAAGCTCTCCCCTCCTGTCATCCCCTTCATGC
CCCTTCTTGCAGCAGACATGGCCGCCATTCATGAGGGAAACCACACACTAGTGGAGAATCTCATCAACTT
TGAGAAGATGAGAATGATGGCCAGAGCCGCGCGGATGCTGCACCACTGCCGAAGCCACAACCCTGTGCCT
CTCTCACCACTCAGAAGCCGAGTTTCCCACCTCCACGAGGACAGCCAGGTGGCGAGGATTTCCACATGCT
CGGAGCAGTCCCTGAGCACCCGGAGTCCAGCCAGCACCTGGGCTTATGTCCAGCAGCTGAAGGTCATTGA
CAACCAGCGGGAACTCTCCCGCCTCTCCCGAGAGCTGGAGCCAGCTAGCGAGCTCATGGACGGCGGCGTG
CAGCTCGCCGACCACTACCAGCAGAACACCCCCATCGGCGACGGCCCCGTGCTGCTGCCCGACAACCACT
ACCTGAGCTACCAGTCCGCCCTGAGCAAAGACCCCAACGAGAAGCGCGATCACATGGTCCTGCTGGAGTT
CGTGACCGCCGCCGGGATCACTCTCGGCATGGACGAGCTGTACAAGGGTGGCAGCGGTGGCATGGTGAGC
AAGGGCGAGGAGCTGTTCACCGGGGTGGTGCCCATCCTGGTCGAGCTGGACGGCGACGTAAACGGCCACA
AGTTCAGCGTGTCCGGCGAGGGCGAGGGCGATGCCACCTACGGCAAGCTGACCCTGAAGCTGATCTGCAC
CACCGGCAAGCTGCCCGTGCCCTGGCCCACCCTCGTGACCACCCTGGGCTACGGCCTGCAGTGCTTCGCC
CGCTACCCCGACCACATGAAGCAGCACGACTTCTTCAAGTCCGCCATGCCCGAAGGCTACGTCCAGGAGC
GCACCATCTTCTTCAAGGACGACGGCAACTACAAGACCCGCGCCGAGGTGAAGTTCGAGGGCGACACCCT
GGTGAACCGCATCGAGCTGAAGGGCATCGACTTCAAGGAGGACGGCAACATCCTGGGGCACAAGCTGGAG
TACAACTACAACAGCCACAACGTCTATATCACCGCCGACAAGCAGAAGAACGGCATCAAGGCCAACTTCA
AGATCCGCCACAACATCGAGCCGAATTTTGTCTTCCTGATCGGCGCCGCAGGAATACTCTTCGTATCTAG
CGAGCTCATGGACGGCGGCGTGCAGCTCGCCGACCACTACCAGCAGAACACCCCCATCGGCGACGGCCCC
GTGCTGCTGCCCGACAACCACTACCTGAGCTACCAGTCCGCCCTGAGCAAAGACCCCAACGAGAAGCGCG
ATCACATGGTCCTGCTGGAGTTCGTGACCGCCGCCGGGATCACTCTCGGCATGGACGAGCTGTACAAGGG
TGGCAGCGGTGGCATGGTGAGCAAGGGCGAGGAGCTGTTCACCGGGGTGGTGCCCATCCTGGTCGAGCTG
GACGGCGACGTAAACGGCCACAAGTTCAGCGTGTCCGGCGAGGGCGAGGGCGATGCCACCTACGGCAAGC
TGACCCTGAAGCTGATCTGCACCACCGGCAAGCTGCCCGTGCCCTGGCCCACCCTCGTGACCACCCTGGG
CTACGGCCTGCAGTGCTTCGCCCGCTACCCCGACCACATGAAGCAGCACGACTTCTTCAAGTCCGCCATG
CCCGAAGGCTACGTCCAGGAGCGCACCATCTTCTTCAAGGACGACGGCAACTACAAGACCCGCGCCGAGG
TGAAGTTCGAGGGCGACACCCTGGTGAACCGCATCGAGCTGAAGGGCATCGACTTCAAGGAGGACGGCAA
CATCCTGGGGCACAAGCTGGAGTACAACTACAACAGCCACAACGTCTATATCACCGCCGACAAGCAGAAG
AACGGCATCAAGGCCAACTTCAAGATCCGCCACAACATCGAGCCGAATTCCCTCGAGGTTAACGCGGCGC
GCCTCTAATCTAGGGGATCCACCGGAAGCCACCTGCATGCGGCCGCATGATCAGCTGGATGCATCGATCA
CGCGTACCGGTGCTCGAGGTACCGATGAATAGCTAAGGTCGAGGCCGCAGGTAAGTATCAAGGTTACAAG
ACAGGTTTAAGGAGACCAATAGAAACTGGGCTTGTCGAGACAGAGAAGACTCTTGCGTTTCTGATAGGCA
CCTATTGGTCTTACTGACATCCACTTTGCCTTTCTCTCCACAGGTGTCGACAATCAACCTCTGGATTACA
AAATTTGTGAAAGATTGACTGGTATTCTTAACTATGTTGCTCCTTTTACGCTATGTGGATACGCTGCTTT
AATGCCTTTGTATCATGCTATTGCTTCCCGTATGGCTTTCATTTTCTCCTCCTTGTATAAATCCTGGTTG
CTGTCTCTTTATGAGGAGTTGTGGCCCGTTGTCAGGCAACGTGGCGTGGTGTGCACTGTGTTTGCTGACG
CAACCCCCACTGGTTGGGGCATTGCCACCACCTGTCAGCTCCTTTCCGGGACTTTCGCTTTCCCCCTCCC
TATTGCCACGGCGGAACTCATCGCCGCCTGCCTTGCCCGCTGCTGGACAGGGGCTCGGCTGTTGGGCACT
GACAATTCCGTGGTGTTGTCGGGGAAGCTGACGTCCTTTCCATGGCTGCTCGCCTGTGTTGCCACCTGGA
TTCTGCGCGGGACGTCCTTCTGCTACGTCCCTTCGGCCCTCAATCCAGCGGACCTTCCTTCCCGCGGCCT
GCTGCCGGCTCTGCGGCCTCTTCCGCGTCTTCGCCTTCGCCCTCAGACGAGTCGGATCTCCCTTTGGGCC
GCCTCCCCGCCTGGAATTCGAGCTCGGTACGATCAGCCTCGACTGTGCCTTCTAGTTGCCAGCCATCTGT
TGTTTGCCCCTCCCCCGTGCCTTCCTTGACCCTGGAAGGTGCCACTCCCACTGTCCTTTCCTAATAAAAT
GAGGAAATTGCATCGCATTGTCTGAGTAGGTGTCATTCTATTCTGGGGGGTGGGGTGGGGCAGGACAGCA
AGGGGGAGGATTGGGAAGACAATAGCCCAGCTTTTGTTCCCTTTAGTGAGGGTTAATTGCGCGCTTGGCG
TAATCATGGTCATAGCTGTTTCCTGTGTGAAATTGTTATCCGCTAATTCACTCCTCAGGTGCAGGCTGCC
TATCAGAAGGTGGTGGCTGGTGTGGCCAATGCCCTGGCTCACAAATACCACTGAGATCTTTTTCCCTCTG
CCAAAAATTATGGGGACATCATGAAGCCCCTTGAGCATCTGACTTCTGGCTAATAAAGGAAATTTATTTT
CATTGCAATAGTGTGTTGGAATTTTTTGTGTCTCTCACTCGGAAGGACATATGGGAGGGCAAATCATTTA
AAACATCAGAATGAGTATTTGGTTTAGAGTTTGGCAACATATGCCCATATGCTGGCTGCCATGAACAAAG
GTTGGCTATAAAGAGGTCATCAGTATATGAAACAGCCCCCTGCTGTCCATTCCTTATTCCATAGAAAAGC
CTTGACTTGAGGTTAGATTTTTTTTATATTTTGTTTTGTGTTATTTTTTTCTTTAACATCCCTAAAATTT
TCCTTACATGTTTTACTAGCCAGATTTTTCCTCCTCTCCTGACTACTCCCAGTCATAGCTGTCCCTCTTC
TCTTATGGAGATCCCTCGACCTGCAGCCCAAGCTTGGCGTAATCATGGTCATAGCTGTTTCCTGTGTGAA
ATTGTTATCCGCTCACAATTCCACACAACATACGAGCCGGAAGCATAAAGTGTAAAGCCTGGGGTGCCTA
ATGAGTGAGCTAACTCACATTAATTGCGTTGCGCTCACTGCCCGCTTTCCAGTCGGGAAACCTGTCGTGC
CAGCGGATCCGCATCTCAATTAGTCAGCAACCATAGTCCCGCCCCTAACTCCGCCCATCCCGCCCCTAAC
TCCGCCCAGTTCCGCCCATTCTCCGCCCCATGGCTGACTAATTTTTTTTATTTATGCAGAGGCCGAGGCC
GCCTCGGCCTCTGAGCTATTCCAGAAGTAGTGAGGAGGCTTTTTTGGAGGCCTAGGCTTTTGCAAAAAGC
TAACTTGTTTATTGCAGCTTATAATGGTTACAAATAAAGCAATAGCATCACAAATTTCACAAATAAAGCA
TTTTTTTCACTGCATTCTAGTTGTGGTTTGTCCAAACTCATCAATGTATCTTATCATGTCTGGATCCGCT
GCATTAATGAATCGGCCAACGCGCGGGGAGAGGCGGTTTGCGTATTGGGCGCTCTTCCGCTTCCTCGCTC
ACTGACTCGCTGCGCTCGGTCGTTCGGCTGCGGCGAGCGGTATCAGCTCACTCAAAGGCGGTAATACGGT
TATCCACAGAATCAGGGGATAACGCAGGAAAGAACATGTGAGCAAAAGGCCAGCAAAAGGCCAGGAACCG
TAAAAAGGCCGCGTTGCTGGCGTTTTTCCATAGGCTCCGCCCCCCTGACGAGCATCACAAAAATCGACGC
TCAAGTCAGAGGTGGCGAAACCCGACAGGACTATAAAGATACCAGGCGTTTCCCCCTGGAAGCTCCCTCG
TGCGCTCTCCTGTTCCGACCCTGCCGCTTACCGGATACCTGTCCGCCTTTCTCCCTTCGGGAAGCGTGGC
GCTTTCTCATAGCTCACGCTGTAGGTATCTCAGTTCGGTGTAGGTCGTTCGCTCCAAGCTGGGCTGTGTG
CACGAACCCCCCGTTCAGCCCGACCGCTGCGCCTTATCCGGTAACTATCGTCTTGAGTCCAACCCGGTAA
GACACGACTTATCGCCACTGGCAGCAGCCACTGGTAACAGGATTAGCAGAGCGAGGTATGTAGGCGGTGC
TACAGAGTTCTTGAAGTGGTGGCCTAACTACGGCTACACTAGAAGAACAGTATTTGGTATCTGCGCTCTG
CTGAAGCCAGTTACCTTCGGAAAAAGAGTTGGTAGCTCTTGATCCGGCAAACAAACCACCGCTGGTAGCG
GTGGTTTTTTTGTTTGCAAGCAGCAGATTACGCGCAGAAAAAAAGGATCTCAAGAAGATCCTTTGATCTT
TTCTACGGGGTCTGACGCTCAGTGGAACGAAAACTCACGTTAAGGGATTTTGGTCATGAGATTATCAAAA
AGGATCTTCACCTAGATCCTTTTAAATTAAAAATGAAGTTTTAAATCAATCTAAAGTATATATGAGTAAA
CTTGGTCTGACAGTTACCAATGCTTAATCAGTGAGGCACCTATCTCAGCGATCTGTCTATTTCGTTCATC
CATAGTTGCCTGACTCCCCGTCGTGTAGATAACTACGATACGGGAGGGCTTACCATCTGGCCCCAGTGCT
GCAATGATACCGCGAGACCCACGCTCACCGGCTCCAGATTTATCAGCAATAAACCAGCCAGCCGGAAGGG
CCGAGCGCAGAAGTGGTCCTGCAACTTTATCCGCCTCCATCCAGTCTATTAATTGTTGCCGGGAAGCTAG
AGTAAGTAGTTCGCCAGTTAATAGTTTGCGCAACGTTGTTGCCATTGCTACAGGCATCGTGGTGTCACGC
TCGTCGTTTGGTATGGCTTCATTCAGCTCCGGTTCCCAACGATCAAGGCGAGTTACATGATCCCCCATGT
TGTGCAAAAAAGCGGTTAGCTCCTTCGGTCCTCCGATCGTTGTCAGAAGTAAGTTGGCCGCAGTGTTATC
ACTCATGGTTATGGCAGCACTGCATAATTCTCTTACTGTCATGCCATCCGTAAGATGCTTTTCTGTGACT
GGTGAGTACTCAACCAAGTCATTCTGAGAATAGTGTATGCGGCGACCGAGTTGCTCTTGCCCGGCGTCAA
TACGGGATAATACCGCGCCACATAGCAGAACTTTAAAAGTGCTCATCATTGGAAAACGTTCTTCGGGGCG
AAAACTCTCAAGGATCTTACCGCTGTTGAGATCCAGTTCGATGTAACCCACTCGTGCACCCAACTGATCT
TCAGCATCTTTTACTTTCACCAGCGTTTCTGGGTGAGCAAAAACAGGAAGGCAAAATGCCGCAAAAAAGG
GAATAAGGGCGACACGGAAATGTTGAATACTCATACTCTTCCTTTTTCAATATTATTGAAGCATTTATCA
GGGTTATTGTCTCATGAGCGGATACATATTTGAATGTATTTAGAAAAATAAACAAATAGGGGTTCCGCGC
ACATTTCCCCGAAAAGTGCCACCTGG
